Addgene plasmid #20477: pWZL Neo Myr Flag DLG5
Depositing lab: William Hahn & Jean Zhao. Depositing organization: Dana-Farber Cancer Institute. Publication: Integrative Genomic Approaches Identify IKBKE as a Breast Cancer Oncogene (Kinase Library Clones). Boehm JS, Zhao JJ, Yao J, Kim SY, Firestein R, Dunn IF, Sjostrom SK, Garraway LA, Weremowicz S, Richardson AL, Greulich H, Stewart CJ, Mulvey LA, Shen RR, Ambrogio L, Hirozane-Kishikawa T, Hill DE, Vidal M, Meyerson M, Grenier JK, Hinkle G, Root DE, Roberts TM, Lander ES, Polyak K, Hahn WC. Cell. 2007 Jun 15. 129(6):1065-1079. 10.1016/j.cell.2007.03.052 PubMed 17574021.
Backbone
  Vector backbone: pWZL-Neo-Myr-Flag-DEST
  Backbone manufacturer: William Hahn Lab (available at Addgene, #15300)
  Vector type: Mammalian Expression, Retroviral
  Selectable markers: Neomycin (select with G418)
Growth in bacteria
  Bacterial resistance: Ampicillin, 100 μg/mL
  Growth temperature: 37°C
  Growth strain: Stbl3
  Growth instructions: Stbl3 cells to prevent recombination.
  Copy number: Unknown
Gene/Insert
  Gene/Insert name: DLG5 (alt name: discs, large homolog 5, (drosophila))
  Species: H. sapiens (human)
  GenBank ID: NM_004747
  Entrez Gene: DLG5 (a.k.a. LP-DLG, P-DLG5, PDLG)
  Tag / fusion protein: Myr (N terminal on backbone); Flag (N terminal on backbone)
  Cloning method: Gateway Cloning
  Sequencing primers: 5′ pWZL-Fwd (GAA CCT CCT CGT TCG ACC); 3′ pWZL-Rev (TTC CGG GCC CTC ACA TTG)
Resource information
  A portion of this plasmid was derived from a plasmid made by: 2-F8
Terms and licenses: Academic/Nonprofit Terms; Industry Terms: Not Available to Industry
Depositor comments: ORFs were cloned into Gateway compatible pEntry vectors. An LR recombination reaction was performed to move the ORF to pWZL-Neo-Myr-Flag DEST such that the ORF would have 5' myristoylation and flag tags. This plasmid is part of a kinase library, and the gene has been verified, but has not been fully sequenced for minor mutations. Please see the following link for plasmids from this article that are not part of the kinase library http://www.addgene.org/pubmed/17574021
How to cite: pWZL Neo Myr Flag DLG5 was a gift from William Hahn & Jean Zhao (Addgene plasmid # 20477 ; http://n2t.net/addgene:20477 ; RRID:Addgene_20477)
