[The description below was written by a language model from this plasmid's Addgene catalogue record.]
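Description:
pWZL Neo Myr Flag DLG5 is a retroviral mammalian expression plasmid carrying the human DLG5 open reading frame (discs large homolog 5, also known as P-DLG5 or LP-DLG) in the pWZL-Neo-Myr-Flag-DEST Gateway destination backbone. It is propagated in bacteria under ampicillin selection, in a recombination-deficient strain intended to limit rearrangement of the repeated retroviral sequences. Its copy number is not recorded. Mammalian cells that have taken up the vector can be selected with G418 through the neomycin resistance marker. No feature table accompanies the record, so the promoter driving the insert, the LTR arrangement, the packaging signal and the way the neomycin marker is expressed are not explicitly stated.

The ORF was first cloned into a Gateway entry vector and then moved into the destination backbone by an LR recombination reaction, which places it in frame behind two N-terminal elements supplied by the backbone: a myristoylation signal and a Flag epitope. A myristoylation signal directs lipid modification of the protein's N terminus and so tethers it to membranes, a strategy commonly used to promote activation of signalling proteins. The Flag tag allows detection or immunoprecipitation of the fusion protein.

The construct belongs to a library of myristoylated, Flag-tagged kinase clones built for gain-of-function screening in a study that used integrative genomic approaches to identify breast cancer oncogenes. As with the other library members, the identity of the gene has been verified, but the insert has not been fully sequenced, so minor mutations cannot be excluded.
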