>Addgene plasmid #20477 | pWZL Neo Myr Flag DLG5 | addgene partial sequence | sequence record 26298 | 20477 with pWZL-Fwd
CTCCTTCTCTAGGCGCCGGCCGGATCCAGAATTCGCCACCATGGGGTCTTCAAAATCTAAACCAAAGGAC
CCCAGCCAGCGCCGGCGCAGGATCCGAGGTTACCTTGACTACAAAGACGATGACGACAAGCAATTGACAA
GTTTGTACAAAAAAGTTGGCATGAGAGCCACCCATGGGTCCAACTCACTGCCCTCCAGCGCCCGCCTGGG
TTCTTCGAGTAACTTGCAGTTCAAGGCGGAACGCATTAAAATCCCATCAACACCAAGATATCCGCGGAGT
GTCGTGGGCTCCGAGAGAGGTTCAGTGTCACATTCTGAATGCAGCACTCCTCCACAGTCACCCCTGAACA
TCGACACCCTGTCCTCTTGTAGCCAGTCCCAGACCTCAGCCTCCACATTGCCCAGAATCGCTGTCAACCC
CGCGTCCCTCGGGGAGCGGAGAAAGGACAGGCCTTATGTGGAGGAGCCACGCCACGTGAAGGTGCAGAAG
GGCTCAGAGCCGCTGGGCATCTCCATCGTGAGTGGAGAGAAGGGCGGCATCTACGTCTCCAAGGTGACCG
TGGGGAGCATCGCTCACCAGGCTGGCCTCGAGTATGGGGATCAGTTACTGGAGTTCAACGGCATAAACCT
GCGGAGCGCCACGGAGCAGCANGCGCGGCTCATCATCGGGCAGCAGTGTGATACCATCACCATCCTGGCC
NAGTACAACCCCCACGTGCACCAGCTCA
